>Addgene plasmid #221318 | pRetroX-TRE3G-GMIP | addgene full sequence | sequence record 439165 | Addgene NGS Result
GGATCCGCCACCATGGACTACAAGGATCACGACGGTGATTACAAGGACCACGACATCGACTACAAGGACG
ACGACGACAAGATGGACAGTGCTGAAACTGAGCTCACACCAGCCCCCGAGGGCAGGAAGCGATATTCTGA
TATATTTCAAAGTCTCGACAATCTGGAGATCTCTCTCGGAAACGTGACTTTCGACCCCCTTGCAGGAGAT
CCAGTAAGACGCGAAGATCTCGAGCCTGATAAGGCAGACACCGCCACCGTTGTGACCGAGGAGAACAGTG
AGGCAAGCAGTTGGCGCGACTTGAGTCCAGAGGGCCCAGCCCCCCTTACAGAAGAGGAGCTTGATCTTCG
CTTGATCAGGACCAAAGGGGGCGTGGACGCCGCCCTTGAATATGCCAAGGCATGGAGTCGATACGCAAAG
GAACTGCTCGCTTGGACAGATAAAAGAGCAAACTACGAACTCGAGTTTGCCAAATCAATAATGAAGTTGG
CAGAAGCTGGGAAAGTATCCATATTGCAACAATCTCAGATGCCTTTGCAATACATCTATACTTTGTTTCT
CGAGCATGACTTGTCCCTCGGCGCATTGGCTTTGGAAACTGTAGCCCAACAAAAGCGCGATTACTATCAG
CCTCTTGCAGCCAAAAGGATGGAAATCGAAAAGTGGAGAAAAGAGTTCAAGGAACAATGGTTGAAGGAGC
AAAAAAGAATGAATGAAGCAGTCCAGGCCTTGAGACGCTCTGAGCTCCAGTACATACAGCGACGCGAGGA
CCTGCGGGCACGCTCACAGGGTTCTCCTGAGGACCCTCCCTCACAGGCATCCCCCGGCTCCAACAAACAA
CAAGAAAGACGGCGGCGCAGTAGGGAGGAAGCACAGGCTAAGGCCCACGAAGCCGAGGCACTTTACCAGG
CATGTGTGAGAGAGGCTAATTCACGCCAACAAGATTTGGAAACTACAAAACGGCGGATCGTCTCACATGT
TCGCAAGCTCGTGCTGCAGGGGGATGAAGTACTCCGACGGGTTACACTTGGACTTTTCGAACTTAGGGGG
GCTCAGGCAGAGCGGGGACCTCGCAGCTTTTCCGCTCTGGCCGAATGTTGCGTACCATTCGAACCCGGTC
AAAGATATCAAGAATTTGTAAGGACTCTCCAGCCAGGTGCCCCTCCTCCCCCCTCCCCTGCCTTCTGCTT
CCAAGAATTTACTGCTGTAGTCCATTCATTCCCTCAGGATACAAAGAAGAAGTTTTCTGGCCCCCTGCCC
CCAAGGCTTGAAGAGGAAGGAAGTCCCGAGCCCGGTCCATGGGAGGTTGCAAGCTTGGGTTCTCAGGGTA
TTCCAGGCAGCGACGTTGATTCAGTAGGGGGAGGCTCTGAATCTCGATCCTTGGATTCTCCTACCAGTTC
TCCCGGCGCAGGGGCCAGAAGGCTGGTAAAGGCCAGTTCCACAGGAACCGAGTCCTCTGACGACTTTGAA
GAACGGGACCCCGACCTTGGAGATGGAATCGAAAATGGTGTAGGCAGTCCATTCAGGAAGTGGACATTGT
CTACTGCCGCACAAACTCATAGGCTGCGCCGGCTTAGAGGTCCCGCAAAGTGCAGGGAATGTGAAGCTTT
CATGGTTTCTGGTACCGAGTGCGAGGAATGTTTTTTGACCTGCCATAAGCGATGTTTGGAGACCCTTCTT
ATACTGTGTGGCCATCGACGCCTTCCAGCCCGCATGTCACTCTTTGGAGTAGACTTCCTCCAGCTGCCAC
GGGACTTTCCTGAAGAAGTGCCCTTCGTCATAACACGGTGTACCGCTGAGATAGAACATAGGGCTTTGGG
TCTTCAGGGGATTTACAGAGTCTCTGGGTCCCGAGTAAGGGTTGAAAGACTTTGTCAAGCCTTCGAAAAC
GGGCGAGCTTTGGTTGAGCTCAGTGGCAATAGTCCCCATGACATTACAAGCGTACTCAAAAGGTTTCTGC
AGGAACTGACTGACCCCGTAGTTCCATTCCATCTTTATGATGCTTTTATCTCTTTGGCAAAGACACTCCA
TGCTGACCCCGGGGACGATCCAGGTACCCCAAACCCATCTCCCGAGATCATCAGATCACTGAAAACATTG
CTTGTTCAACTCCCCGATAGTAATTATTCCACCCTCCGCCACCTCGTCGCACACCTTTTTAGAGTCGCTG
CTCGGTTCGAAGAAAACAAAATGAGCGCAAATAACCTGGGCATTGTCTTCGGACCAACCTTGCTCAGGCC
CCCAGATGGGCCTCGAGCAACTGGGGCTAGCCCCGTAGCCTGCCTTTTGGACAGCGGCCACCAAGCACAG
CTGGTCGAATTTCTCATCGTGCATTACGAGCAAATATTTGGAATGGACGAGCTGCCTCTTGCAAGTGAAC
CTCTGACACAGGACCCCGGCCTGGCTCCAGCTTGTTTGGAGTCCAGTCCCCAACACCCTGCATCTCTCCT
TGCCCAAGATACCCAGCCACTTACAATTGCATTGGATAGTAGTCCAGACCCTAAGCACCATTCTGCACTT
GAGAAATGCCCCGAGGTTACACCACCCGAATTGGCCACATTGCAGCGAGATCAGAGGGAGGAGGAGGTTG
AAGACACACGCGACGGTGCTGGAGATGGCTCAAGTCACTGTCCCGAAGATCTTGCACTGGGGGCCCAGTC
TCGAGGTCACTTTTCAAGGCAACCAGTAAAGTATTCCCGCGGTGGAGTGAGGCCCGTGACCCACCAATTG
TCAAGCCTCGCTCTCGTCGCCTCAAAACTTTGTGAAGAGACACCAGTTACCGTCTCCGCAGTCCACAGAG
GTAGTTTGCGCGTAAGGGGCCTGGGCCCTGCCGCCGCTTGCCCCGAGGGAAGTCCTCTTCGCCGCAACCC
TCTCCCTAAACATTTTGAGATCACACAAGAAACTGCACGCTTGCTCAGTAAATTGAATTCAGACGCTGTC
TCCCGCACCACTTGTTGCGCTGATCCAGAACCCGAGGAGTCCGAGGAGCACCTCTGATAATACCGGGTAG
GGGAGGCGCTTTTCCCAAGGCAGTCTGGAGCATGCGCTTTAGCAGCCCCGCTGGGCACTTGGCGCTACAC
AAGTGGCCTCTGGCCTCGCACACATTCCACATCCACCGGTAGGCGCCAACCGGCTCCGTTCTTTGGTGGC
CCCTTCGCGCCACCTTCTACTCCTCCCCTAGTCAGGAAGTTCCCCCCCGCCCCGCAGCTCGCGTCGTGCA
GGACGTGACAAATGGAAGTAGCACGTCTCACTAGTCTCGTGCAGATGGACAGCACCGCTGAGCAATGGAA
GCGGGTAGGCCTTTGGGGCAGCGGCCAATAGCAGCTTTGCTCCTTCGCTTTCTGGGCTCAGAGGCTGGGA
AGGGGTGGGTCCGGGGGCGGGCTCAGGGGCGGGCTCAGGGGCGGGGCGGGCGCCCGAAGGTCCTCCGGAG
GCCCGGCATTCTGCACGCTTCAAAAGCGCACGTCTGCCGCGCTGTTCTCCTCTTCCTCATCTCCGGGCCT
TTCGACCTGCAGCCCAAGCTTACCATGACCGAGTACAAGCCCACGGTGCGCCTCGCCACCCGCGACGACG
TCCCCAGGGCCGTACGCACCCTCGCCGCCGCGTTCGCCGACTACCCCGCCACGCGCCACACCGTCGATCC
GGACCGCCACATCGAGCGGGTCACCGAGCTGCAAGAACTCTTCCTCACGCGCGTCGGGCTCGACATCGGC
AAGGTGTGGGTCGCGGACGACGGCGCCGCGGTGGCGGTCTGGACCACGCCGGAGAGCGTCGAAGCGGGGG
CGGTGTTCGCCGAGATCGGCCCGCGCATGGCCGAGTTGAGCGGTTCCCGGCTGGCCGCGCAGCAACAGAT
GGAAGGCCTCCTGGCGCCGCACCGGCCCAAGGAGCCCGCGTGGTTCCTGGCCACCGTCGGCGTCTCGCCC
GACCACCAGGGCAAGGGTCTGGGCAGCGCCGTCGTGCTCCCCGGAGTGGAGGCGGCCGAGCGCGCCGGGG
TGCCCGCCTTCCTGGAGACCTCCGCGCCCCGCAACCTCCCCTTCTACGAGCGGCTCGGCTTCACCGTCAC
CGCCGACGTCGAGGTGCCCGAAGGACCGCGCACCTGGTGCATGACCCGCAAGCCCGGTGCCTGACGCCCG
CCCCACGACCCGCAGCGCCCGACCGAAAGGAGCGCACGACCCCATGCATCGGCGTCTCGAGATATCAGTG
GTCCAGGCTCTAGTTTTGACTCAACAATATCACCAGCTGAAGCCTATAGAGTACGAGCCATAGATAAAAT
AAAAGATTTTATTTAGTCTCCAGAAAAAGGGGGGAATGAAAGACCCCACCTGTAGGTTTGGCAAGCTAGC
TTAAGTAACGCCATTTTGCAAGGCATGGAAAAATACATAACTGAGAATAGAGAAGTTCAGATCAAGGTCA
GGAACAGATGGAACAGGGTCGACCCTAGAGAACCATCAGATGTTTCCAGGGTGCCCCAAGGACCTGAAAT
GACCCTGTGCCTTATTTGAACTAACCAATCAGTTCGCTTCTCGCTTCTGTTCGCGCGCTTCTGCTCCCCG
AGCTCAATAAAAGAGCCCACAACCCCTCACTCGGGGCGCCAGTCCTCCGATTGACTGAGTCGCCCGGGTA
CCCGTGTATCCAATAAACCCTCTTGCAGTTGCATCCGACTTGTGGTCTCGCTGTTCCTTGGGAGGGTCTC
CTCTGAGTGATTGACTACCCGTCAGCGGGGGTCTTTCATTTGGGGGCTCGTCCGGGATCGGGAGACCCCT
GCCCAGGGACCACCGACCCACCACCGGGAGGTAAGCTGGCTGCCTCGCGCGTTTCGGTGATGACGGTGAA
AACCTCTGACACATGCAGCTCCCGGAGACGGTCACAGCTTGTCTGTAAGCGGATGCCGGGAGCAGACAAG
CCCGTCAGGGCGCGTCAGCGGGTGTTGGCGGGTGTCGGGGCGCAGCCATGACCCAGTCACGTAGCGATAG
CGGAGTGTAGATCCGGCTGTGGAATGTGTGTCAGTTAGGGTGTGGAAAGTCCCCAGGCTCCCCAGCAGGC
AGAAGTATGCAAAGCATGCATCTCAATTAGTCAGCAACCAGGTGTGGAAAGTCCCCAGGCTCCCCAGCAG
GCAGAAGTATGCAAAGCATGCATCTCAATTAGTCAGCAACCATAGTCCCGCCCCTAACTCCGCCCATCCC
GCCCCTAACTCCGCCCAGTTCCGCCCATTCTCCGCCCCATGGCTGACTAATTTTTTTTATTTATGCAGAG
GCCGAGGCCGCCTCGGCCTCTGAGCTATTCCAGAAGTAGTGAGGAGGCTTTTTTGGAGGCCTAGGCTTTT
GCAAAAAGCTTACTGGCTTAACTATGCGGCATCAGAGCAGATTGTACTGAGAGTGCACCATATGCGGTGT
GAAATACCGCACAGATGCGTAAGGAGAAAATACCGCATCAGGCGCTCTTCCGCTTCCTCGCTCACTGACT
CGCTGCGCTCGGTCGTTCGGCTGCGGCGAGCGGTATCAGCTCACTCAAAGGCGGTAATACGGTTATCCAC
AGAATCAGGGGATAACGCAGGAAAGAACATGTGAGCAAAAGGCCAGCAAAAGGCCAGGAACCGTAAAAAG
GCCGCGTTGCTGGCGTTTTTCCATAGGCTCCGCCCCCCTGACGAGCATCACAAAAATCGACGCTCAAGTC
AGAGGTGGCGAAACCCGACAGGACTATAAAGATACCAGGCGTTTCCCCCTGGAAGCTCCCTCGTGCGCTC
TCCTGTTCCGACCCTGCCGCTTACCGGATACCTGTCCGCCTTTCTCCCTTCGGGAAGCGTGGCGCTTTCT
CATAGCTCACGCTGTAGGTATCTCAGTTCGGTGTAGGTCGTTCGCTCCAAGCTGGGCTGTGTGCACGAAC
CCCCCGTTCAGCCCGACCGCTGCGCCTTATCCGGTAACTATCGTCTTGAGTCCAACCCGGTAAGACACGA
CTTATCGCCACTGGCAGCAGCCACTGGTAACAGGATTAGCAGAGCGAGGTATGTAGGCGGTGCTACAGAG
TTCTTGAAGTGGTGGCCTAACTACGGCTACACTAGAAGGACAGTATTTGGTATCTGCGCTCTGCTGAAGC
CAGTTACCTTCGGAAAAAGAGTTGGTAGCTCTTGATCCGGCAAACAAACCACCGCTGGTAGCGGTGGTTT
TTTTGTTTGCAAGCAGCAGATTACGCGCAGAAAAAAAGGATCTCAAGAAGATCCTTTGATCTTTTCTACG
GGGTCTGACGCTCAGTGGAACGAAAACTCACGTTAAGGGATTTTGGTCATGAGATTATCAAAAAGGATCT
TCACCTAGATCCTTTTAAATTAAAAATGAAGTTTTAAATCAATCTAAAGTATATATGAGTAAACTTGGTC
TGACAGTTACCAATGCTTAATCAGTGAGGCACCTATCTCAGCGATCTGTCTATTTCGTTCATCCATAGTT
GCCTGACTCCCCGTCGTGTAGATAACTACGATACGGGAGGGCTTACCATCTGGCCCCAGTGCTGCAATGA
TACCGCGAGACCCACGCTCACCGGCTCCAGATTTATCAGCAATAAACCAGCCAGCCGGAAGGGCCGAGCG
CAGAAGTGGTCCTGCAACTTTATCCGCCTCCATCCAGTCTATTAATTGTTGCCGGGAAGCTAGAGTAAGT
AGTTCGCCAGTTAATAGTTTGCGCAACGTTGTTGCCATTGCTGCAGGCATCGTGGTGTCACGCTCGTCGT
TTGGTATGGCTTCATTCAGCTCCGGTTCCCAACGATCAAGGCGAGTTACATGATCCCCCATGTTGTGCAA
AAAAGCGGTTAGCTCCTTCGGTCCTCCGATCGTTGTCAGAAGTAAGTTGGCCGCAGTGTTATCACTCATG
GTTATGGCAGCACTGCATAATTCTCTTACTGTCATGCCATCCGTAAGATGCTTTTCTGTGACTGGTGAGT
ACTCAACCAAGTCATTCTGAGAATAGTGTATGCGGCGACCGAGTTGCTCTTGCCCGGCGTCAACACGGGA
TAATACCGCGCCACATAGCAGAACTTTAAAAGTGCTCATCATTGGAAAACGTTCTTCGGGGCGAAAACTC
TCAAGGATCTTACCGCTGTTGAGATCCAGTTCGATGTAACCCACTCGTGCACCCAACTGATCTTCAGCAT
CTTTTACTTTCACCAGCGTTTCTGGGTGAGCAAAAACAGGAAGGCAAAATGCCGCAAAAAAGGGAATAAG
GGCGACACGGAAATGTTGAATACTCATACTCTTCCTTTTTCAATATTATTGAAGCATTTATCAGGGTTAT
TGTCTCATGAGCGGATACATATTTGAATGTATTTAGAAAAATAAACAAATAGGGGTTCCGCGCACATTTC
CCCGAAAAGTGCCACCTGACGTCTAAGAAACCATTATTATCATGACATTAACCTATAAAAATAGGCGTAT
CACGAGGCCCTTTCGTCTTCAAGAATTAGCTTGGCCATTGCATACGTTGTATCCATATCATAATATGTAC
ATTTATATTGGCTCATGTCCAACATTACCGCCATGTTGACATTGATTATTGACTAGTTATTAATAGTAAT
CAATTACGGGGTCATTAGTTCATAGCCCATATATGGAGTTCCGCGTTACATAACTTACGGTAAATGGCCC
GCCTGGCTGACCGCCCAACGACCCCCGCCCATTGACGTCAATAATGACGTATGTTCCCATAGTAACGCCA
ATAGGGACTTTCCATTGACGTCAATGGGTGGAGTATTTACGGTAAACTGCCCACTTGGCAGTACATCAAG
TGTATCATATGCCAAGTACGCCCCCTATTGACGTCAATGACGGTAAATGGCCCGCCTGGCATTATGCCCA
GTACATGACCTTATGGGACTTTCCTACTTGGCAGTACATCTACGTATTAGTCATCGCTATTACCATGGTG
ATGCGGTTTTGGCAGTACATCAATGGGCGTGGATAGCGGTTTGACTCACGGGGATTTCCAAGTCTCCACC
CCATTGACGTCAATGGGAGTTTGTTTTGGCACCAAAATCAACGGGACTTTCCAAAATGTCGTAACAACTC
CGCCCCATTGACGCAAATGGGCGGTAGGCGTGTACGGTGGGAGGTCTATATAAGCAGAGCTCAATAAAAG
AGCCCACAACCCCTCACTCGGCGCGCCAGTCTTCCGATAGACTGCGTCGCCCGGGTACCCGTATTCCCAA
TAAAGCCTCTTGCTGTTTGCATCCGAATCGTGGTCTCGCTGTTCCTTGGGAGGGTCTCCTCTGAGTGATT
GACTACCCACGACGGGGGTCTTTCATTTGGGGGCTCGTCCGGGATTTGGAGACCCCTGCCCAGGGACCAC
CGACCCACCACCGGGAGGTAAGCTGGCCAGCAACTTATCTGTGTCTGTCCGATTGTCTAGTGTCTATGTT
TGATGTTATGCGCCTGCGTCTGTACTAGTTAGCTAACTAGCTCTGTATCTGGCGGACCCGTGGTGGAACT
GACGAGTTCTGAACACCCGGCCGCAACCCTGGGAGACGTCCCAGGGACTTTGGGGGCCGTTTTTGTGGCC
CGACCTGAGGAAGGGAGTCGATGTGGAATCCGACCCCGTCAGGATATGTGGTTCTGGTAGGAGACGAGAA
CCTAAAACAGTTCCCGCCTCCGTCTGAATTTTTGCTTTCGGTTTGGAACCGAAGCCGCGCGTCTTGTCTG
CTGCAGCGCTGCAGCATCGTTCTGTGTTGTCTCTGTCTGACTGTGTTTCTGTATTTGTCTGAAAATTAGG
GCCAGACTGTTACCACTCCCTTAAGTTTGACCTTAGGTCACTGGAAAGATGTCGAGCGGATCGCTCACAA
CCAGTCGGTAGATGTCAAGAAGAGACGTTGGGTTACCTTCTGCTCTGCAGAATGGCCAACCTTTAACGTC
GGATGGCCGCGAGACGGCACCTTTAACCGAGACCTCATCACCCAGGTTAAGATCAAGGTCTTTTCACCTG
GCCCGCATGGACACCCAGACCAGGTCCCCTACATCGTGACCTGGGAAGCCTTGGCTTTTGACCCCCCTCC
CTGGGTCAAGCCCTTTGTACACCCTAAGCCTCCGCCTCCTCTTCCTCCATCCGCCCCGTCTCTCCCCCTT
GAACCTCCTCGTTCGACCCCGCCTCGATCCTCCCTTTATCCAGCCCTCACTCCTTCTCTAGGCGCCGGAA
TTGAAGATCTCGATGAGGCCCTTTCGTCTTCACTCGAGTTTACTCCCTATCAGTGATAGAGAACGTATGA
AGAGTTTACTCCCTATCAGTGATAGAGAACGTATGCAGACTTTACTCCCTATCAGTGATAGAGAACGTAT
AAGGAGTTTACTCCCTATCAGTGATAGAGAACGTATGACCAGTTTACTCCCTATCAGTGATAGAGAACGT
ATCTACAGTTTACTCCCTATCAGTGATAGAGAACGTATATCCAGTTTACTCCCTATCAGTGATAGAGAAC
GTATGTCGAGGTAGGCGTGTACGGTGGGCGCCTATAAAAGCAGAGCTCGTTTAGTGAACCGTCAGATCGC
CTGGAGCAATTCCACAACACTTTTGTCTTATACTT
Features (pLannotate 1.2.2; 19 found; start..end, strand, type, name):
     61..81      +  CDS            FLAG (fragment): FLAG® epitope tag, followed by an enterokinase cleavage site
     82..2994    +  CDS            Gmip: GMIP_MOUSE - Experimental evidence at protein level: Swiss-Prot protein existence level 1. Stimulates, in vitro and in vivo, the GTPase activity of RhoA. From Mus musculus (Mouse).
   3005..3504    +  promoter       PGK promoter: mouse phosphoglycerate kinase 1 promoter
   3525..4124    +  CDS            PuroR: puromycin N-acetyltransferase; pac from Streptomyces alboniger; confers resistance to puromycin
   4191..4263    +  CDS            env (fragment): murine leukemia virus gPr80 envelope polyprotein precursor; env; proteolytically cleaved into gp70SU and p15TM subunits
   4305..4730    +  LTR            3' LTR (ΔU3): self-inactivating 3' long terminal repeat (LTR) from Moloney murine leukemia virus
   4799..4839    +  CDS            rop (fragment): Rop protein, which maintains plasmids at low copy number; rop
   4941..4979    +  misc_feature   bom (fragment): basis of mobility region from pBR322
   4996..5325    +  promoter       SV40 promoter: SV40 enhancer and early promoter
   5331..5432    +  misc_feature   bom (fragment): basis of mobility region from pBR322
   5618..6206    -  rep_origin     ori: high-copy-number ColE1/pMB1/pBR322/pUC origin of replication
   6377..7237    -  CDS            AmpR: β-lactamase; bla; confers resistance to ampicillin, carbenicillin, and related antibiotics
   7238..7342    -  promoter       AmpR promoter: bla
   7528..7907    +  enhancer       CMV enhancer: human cytomegalovirus immediate early enhancer
   7908..8111    +  promoter       CMV promoter: human cytomegalovirus (CMV) immediate early promoter
   8112..8287    +  LTR            5' LTR (truncated): truncated long terminal repeat from Moloney murine sarcoma virus
   8409..8683    +  misc_feature   MESV Ψ (fragment): packaging signal of murine embryonic stem cell virus
   8750..9166    +  CDS            gag (truncated): truncated Moloney murine leukemia virus (MMLV) gag gene lacking the start codon
   9206..9555    +  promoter       TRE3GV promoter: 3rd-generation Tet-responsive promoter that can be activated by binding of Tet-On® 3G, optimized for retroviral and lentiviral vectors
