[The description below was written by a language model from this plasmid's Addgene catalogue record and pLannotate feature annotations shown in this document.]
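Description:
pRetroX-TRE3G-GMIP is a gammaretroviral (MMLV-based) transfer vector built on the pRetroX-TRE3G backbone for doxycycline-inducible expression of mouse GMIP in mammalian cells after retroviral transduction. In bacteria it replicates from a high-copy ColE1/pUC-type origin and is selected with ampicillin through the β-lactamase gene.

The viral genome is transcribed in packaging cells from a hybrid 5′ end in which the CMV enhancer and promoter are joined to a truncated 5′ LTR. This is followed by a packaging signal and a truncated gag segment lacking its start codon, which together support efficient encapsidation of the RNA. The 3′ LTR carries a U3 deletion, so the integrated provirus is self-inactivating and LTR-driven transcription is minimised, which helps keep basal expression of the inducible cassette low. Within the provirus, the TRE3GV promoter, a third-generation Tet-responsive promoter optimised for retroviral and lentiviral vectors, drives the Gmip coding sequence cloned between BamHI and EcoRI. The record lists an N-terminal 3xFLAG tag, although the annotation detects only a FLAG fragment directly upstream of the open reading frame. GMIP is a GTPase-activating protein that stimulates the GTPase activity of RhoA. Downstream, a mouse PGK promoter drives a puromycin N-acetyltransferase gene, allowing selection of transduced cells.

Because the TRE3G promoter is active only when bound by the Tet-On 3G transactivator in the presence of doxycycline, and no transactivator is annotated on this plasmid, it must be supplied separately in the target cells. The construct is suited to generating stable, puromycin-selected cell lines with controlled expression of epitope-tagged GMIP.
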