Addgene plasmid #221318: pRetroX-TRE3G-GMIP
Purpose: Dox-inducible expression of GMIP in mammalian cells by retroviral transduction
Depositing lab: Jonathan Kagan. Depositing organization: Boston Children's Hospital. Publication: pLxIS-containing domains are biochemically flexible regulators of interferons and metabolism. Landau LM, Chaudhary N, Tien YC, Rogozinska M, Joshi S, Yao C, Crowley J, Hullahalli K, Campbell IW, Waldor MK, Haigis M, Kagan JC. Mol Cell. 2024 Jul 11;84(13):2436-2454.e10. doi: 10.1016/j.molcel.2024.05.030. Epub 2024 Jun 25. PubMed 38925114.
Backbone
  Vector backbone: pRetroX-TRE3G
  Vector type: Retroviral
Growth in bacteria
  Bacterial resistance: Ampicillin, 100 μg/mL
  Growth temperature: 37°C
  Growth strain: NEB Stable
  Copy number: High Copy
Gene/Insert
  Gene/Insert name: GMIP
  Species: M. musculus (mouse)
  Entrez Gene: Gmip (a.k.a. 5031419I10Rik)
  Promoter: TRE3G
  Tag / fusion protein: 3xFLAG (N terminal on insert)
  Cloning method: Restriction Enzyme; 5′ cloning site BamHI (not destroyed); 3′ cloning site EcoRI (not destroyed)
Terms and licenses: Academic/Nonprofit Terms; Industry Terms: Not Available to Industry
How to cite: pRetroX-TRE3G-GMIP was a gift from Jonathan Kagan (Addgene plasmid # 221318 ; http://n2t.net/addgene:221318 ; RRID:Addgene_221318)
